Addgene plasmid #175054: pCJ155
Purpose: psbEFLJ integrative plasmid expresses CRE recombinase from the rbcL promoter uses zeocin to integrate
Depositing lab: David Nielsen. Depositing organization: Arizona State University. Publication: Exploiting Polyploidy for Markerless and Plasmid-Free Genome Engineering in Cyanobacteria. Jones CM, Parrish S, Nielsen DR. ACS Synth Biol. 2021 Sep 17;10(9):2371-2382. doi: 10.1021/acssynbio.1c00269. Epub 2021 Aug 17. PubMed 34530614.
Backbone
  Vector backbone: pUC19
  Total vector size (bp): 5345
  Vector type: Unspecified
  Selectable markers: Zeocin
Growth in bacteria
  Bacterial resistance: Ampicillin, 100 μg/mL
  Growth temperature: 37°C
  Growth strain: DH5alpha
  Copy number: High Copy
Gene/Insert
  Gene/Insert name: CRE
  Insert size (bp): 1029
  Promoter: rbcLXS
  Cloning method: Gibson Cloning
  Sequencing primers: 5′ tggcgaagataagctctggt; 3′ gacacgacctccgaccac
Terms and licenses: Academic/Nonprofit Terms; Industry Terms: Not Available to Industry
How to cite: pCJ155 was a gift from David Nielsen (Addgene plasmid # 175054 ; http://n2t.net/addgene:175054 ; RRID:Addgene_175054)
