[The description below was written by a language model from this plasmid's Addgene catalogue record and pLannotate feature annotations shown in this document.]
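Description:
pCJ155 is a non-replicating (in cyanobacteria) integrative plasmid designed to deliver a Cre recombinase expression cassette to the psbEFLJ locus of a cyanobacterial chromosome by homologous recombination. The catalogue lists pUC19 as the backbone, with ampicillin selection and high-copy propagation in E. coli. The annotated full sequence confirms the β-lactamase gene with its native promoter and a remnant of the pUC multiple cloning site. However, it identifies the replication origin as p15A, flanked by short RSF-like and bom fragments, rather than a pUC-type origin. The sequenced record is also somewhat longer (5,670 nt) than the stated vector size of 5,345 bp. These differences are not explained in the record.

The payload is the bacteriophage P1 cre coding sequence, which the catalogue says is driven by the rbcL (rbcLXS) promoter. That promoter is not annotated but presumably lies in the unannotated stretch upstream of cre. Downstream of cre are a short T7 gene 10-derived fragment and a T7 terminator. An EM7 promoter then drives the Sh ble gene, conferring Zeocin resistance for selecting integrants. Upstream of the cassette is a fragment of a Ycf48-like photosystem II assembly gene from Synechococcus sp. PCC 7002. This suggests that strain as the intended host and probably represents one homology arm. The unannotated region after the MCS remnant may hold the other arm, though the record does not say so.

According to the associated publication title, the plasmid belongs to a toolkit that exploits cyanobacterial polyploidy for markerless, plasmid-free genome engineering. In that setting, chromosomally expressed Cre would recombine loxP-flanked sequences.
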