Features (pLannotate 1.2.2; 13 found; start..end, strand, type, name):
    385..406     +  misc_feature   bom (fragment): basis of mobility region from pBR322
    505..560     -  rep_origin     RSF ori (fragment): Plasmids containing the RSF 1030 origin of replication can be propagated in E. coli cells that contain additional plasmids with compatible origins.
    648..1193    -  rep_origin     p15A ori: Plasmids containing the medium-copy-number p15A origin of replication can be propagated in E. coli cells that contain a second plasmid with the ColE1 origin.
   1342..1475    +  rep_origin     RSF ori (fragment): Plasmids containing the RSF 1030 origin of replication can be propagated in E. coli cells that contain additional plasmids with compatible origins.
   1478..1870    +  CDS            YC48L_SYNP2 (fragment): Protein inferred from homology: Swiss-Prot protein existence level 3. Unknown. The ortholog in A.thaliana is involved in photosystem II (PSII) assembly. From Synechococcus sp. (strain ATCC 27264 / PCC 7002 / PR-6) (Agmenellum quadruplicatum).
   2485..3510    +  CDS            cre: RECR_BPP1 - Experimental evidence at protein level: Swiss-Prot protein existence level 1. Catalyzes site-specific recombination between two 34-base- pair LOXP sites. Its role is to maintain the phage genome as a monomeric unit-copy plasmid in the lysogenic state. From Escherichia phage P1 (Bacteriophage P1).
   3540..3589    +  CDS            SET1 (fragment): solubility-enhancement tag derived from T7 phage gene 10B
   3597..3644    +  terminator     T7 terminator: transcription terminator for bacteriophage T7 RNA polymerase
   3676..3723    +  promoter       EM7 promoter: synthetic bacterial promoter&nbsp
   3749..4111    +  CDS            BleoR: antibiotic-binding protein; Sh ble from Streptoalloteichus hindustanus; confers resistance to bleomycin, phleomycin, and Zeocin™
   4127..4143    -  misc_feature   MCS (fragment): pUC18/19 multiple cloning site
   4915..5019    +  promoter       AmpR promoter: bla
   5020..210     +  CDS            AmpR (across the origin): β-lactamase; bla; confers resistance to ampicillin, carbenicillin, and related antibiotics
>Addgene plasmid #175054 | pCJ155 | addgene full sequence | sequence record 351759 | Addgene NGS Result
CTTCTGCGCTCGGCCCTTCCGGCTGGCTGGTTTATTGCTGATAAATCTGGAGCCGGTGAGCGTGGGTCTC
GCGGTATCATTGCAGCACTGGGGCCAGATGGTAAGCCCTCCCGTATCGTAGTTATCTACACGACGGGGAG
TCAGGCAACTATGGATGAACGAAATAGACAGATCGCTGAGATAGGTGCCTCACTGATTAAGCATTGGTAA
CTGTCAGACCAAGTTTACTCATATATACTTTAGATTGATTTAAAACTTCATTTTTAATTTAAAAGGATCT
AGGTGAAGATCCTTTTTGATAATCTCATGACCAAAATCCCTTAACGTGAGTTTTCGTTCCACTGAGCGTC
AGACCCCGTAGAAAAGATCAAAGGATCTTCGCGCTAGCGGAGTGTATACTGGCTTACTATGTTGGCACTG
ATGAGGGTGTCAGTGAAGTGCTTCATGTGGCAGGAGAAAAAAGGCTGCACCGGTGCGTCAGCAGAATATG
TGATACAGGATATATTCCGCTTCCTCGCTCACTGACTCGCTACGCTCGGTCGTTCGACTGCGGCGAGCGG
AAATGGCTTACGAACGGGGCGGAGATTTCCTGGAAGATGCCAGGAAGATACTTAACAGGGAAGTGAGAGG
GCCGCGGCAAAGCCGTTTTTCCATAGGCTCCGCCCCCCTGACAAGCATCACGAAATCTGACGCTCAAATC
AGTGGTGGCGAAACCCGACAGGACTATAAAGATACCAGGCGTTTCCCCCTGGCGGCTCCCTCGTGCGCTC
TCCTGTTCCTGCCTTTCGGTTTACCGGTGTCATTCCGCTGTTATGGCCGCGTTTGTCTCATTCCACGCCT
GACACTCAGTTCCGGGTAGGCAGTTCGCTCCAAGCTGGACTGTATGCACGAACCCCCCGTTCAGTCCGAC
CGCTGCGCCTTATCCGGTAACTATCGTCTTGAGTCCAACCCGGAAAGACATGCAAAAGCACCACTGGCAG
CAGCCACTGGTAATTGATTTAGAGGAGTTAGTCTTGAAGTCATGCGCCGGTTAAGGCTAAACTGAAAGGA
CAAGTTTTGGTGACTGCGCTCCTCCAAGCCAGTTACCTCGGTTCAAAGAGTTGGTAGCTCAGAGAACCTT
CGAAAAACCGCCCTGCAAGGCGGTTTTTTCGTTTTCAGAGCAAGAGATTACGCGCAGACCAAAACGATCT
CAAGAAGATCATCTTATTAATCAGATAAAATATTTCTAGATTTCAGTGCAATTTATCTCTTCAAATGTAG
CACCTGAAGTCAGCCCCATACGATATAAGTTGTAAACGCCAGCAACGCGGCCTTTTTACGGTTCCTGGCC
TTTTGCTGGCCTTTTGCTCACATGTTCTTTCCTGCGTTATCCCCTGATTCTGTGGATAACCGTATTACCG
CCTTTGAGTGAGCTGATACCGCTCGCCGCAGCCGAACGACCGAGCGCAGCGAGTCAGTGAGCGAGGAAGC
GGAAGAGCCCCATAACCGGAATTCTTCCCGTCGCCTCCAAAGCATGGGCTTTAATGGCGAAGATAAGCTC
TGGTTGTTAGCCCGTGGGGGAGTTGTGCAATTTAGCGACGATACAAATCCAGACAATGCAGAAGCCTGGA
GCGAACCAGTGACACCGCAGTACCGCAACAGTGTTGGTTTGTTGCACATTGGCTATCGTACCCCCGCAGA
ACTATGGGCCGTCGGTGGTAGTGGCAGTGTTGTTGTGAGTAAAGATGGTGGCGACACTTGGTTCCGGGAC
GCTGCCCTAGAAGAGATCCCGACAAACTTTTACCGAGTCGTTTTCTTAAATGAGAATAAAGGCTTCATCC
TTGGGCAACAGGGGGTGATTTTACGGTACGATACATCCACGGAAGCGGCCTAAGGGCAACCCATTCTATT
GTGGGAGTGTCTGTTAATTCCGTATGATATAGGCTAATTTGTTTAATAAGTTTTTTTTCATTAACAATTG
AGAGGAGAATAGTCGCCCCCACAAAACTTTCATGATTGCTTGAGTGAAAATTAAATGTTTAAAGTTCTTA
AAGGAGATTGTTGAGAAACATAAATACTTAATTCATCTCATTTGAACGCTTTCCCTCTCTAAAGATCCCG
ACAGAAAACGGTTTTAGCCCAATGTCTCATTAGGTAGCATGGCTGAATTCGAGCGGGATTTTATGGCTTT
TTTAGGTATTTTTGTAAGGGTAAAATAGGCCCATCAAACAGCATTAGAAATGCTAATCAGCCCAAAAAAC
AAAAGCAATCTTTTTTTGTTGCTAAAAGATAAAAATAAGTCGAGGCTGTGGTAACATATCCCACAGATTA
AAGAAAGTCATAAGACTTGAATCTTCAGAATTTTAAAAAGCAGTTTTGCCAACGTAAGATTTTTGAAGTT
TTCGACCAACAATACCGTTACTGGTATTTGTCTGTTAAAGATAAGCATTTTTGCTGGAGGAAAACCGCAT
GGTTCAGACCAAATCTGCTGGGTTTAATGCCGGTTCCAACCTGCTGACGGTGCACCAGAATCTGCCGGCA
CTGCCGGTCGATGCAACCAGTGACGAAGTGCGCAAAAATCTGATGGATATGTTTCGTGACCGCCAAGCCT
TCAGCGAACATACGTGGAAAATGCTGCTGTCGGTTTGCCGTAGCTGGGCGGCCTGGTGTAAACTGAACAA
TCGCAAATGGTTTCCGGCAGAACCGGAAGATGTGCGTGACTATCTGCTGTACCTGCAGGCACGTGGTCTG
GCAGTTAAAACCATCCAGCAACATCTGGGCCAACTGAACATGCTGCACCGTCGCTCTGGTCTGCCGCGTC
CGAGTGATTCCAATGCCGTCAGTCTGGTGATGCGTCGCATTCGTAAAGAAAACGTGGATGCAGGCGAACG
CGCTAAACAGGCACTGGCTTTTGAACGTACCGATTTCGACCAAGTTCGCTCTCTGATGGAAAACAGTGAT
CGTTGCCAGGACATCCGCAATCTGGCATTCCTGGGTATTGCTTATAACACCCTGCTGCGCATTGCAGAAA
TCGCTCGTATTCGCGTGAAAGATATCAGCCGTACGGACGGCGGTCGCATGCTGATTCACATCGGCCGTAC
CAAAACGCTGGTTTCCACCGCGGGCGTCGAAAAAGCCCTGTCACTGGGTGTCACGAAACTGGTGGAACGC
TGGATTTCAGTTTCGGGCGTCGCAGATGACCCGAACAATTACCTGTTTTGTCGTGTGCGCAAAAATGGTG
TTGCAGCTCCGAGCGCTACCTCTCAGCTGAGTACGCGTGCGCTGGAAGGCATCTTCGAAGCCACCCATCG
CCTGATTTATGGCGCGAAAGATGACAGCGGTCAGCGTTACCTGGCATGGTCCGGTCACTCAGCTCGTGTT
GGTGCAGCACGTGATATGGCACGTGCAGGTGTCTCTATCCCGGAAATTATGCAGGCCGGCGGTTGGACGA
ACGTGAATATTGTTATGAACTATATTCGTAACCTGGACTCTGAAACGGGTGCGATGGTGCGTCTGCTGGA
AGATGGCGACTGACGAGGGCGGTGCTTTGGCAGGATCCGGCTGCTAACAAAGCCCGAAAGGAAGCTGAGT
TGGCTGCTGCCACCGCTGAGCAATAACTAGCATAACCCCTTGGGGCCTCTAAACGGGTCTTGACGGGTTT
TTTGTCTAGATCAACGGCCTCAACCTACTACTGGGGTTGACAATTAATCATCGGCATAGTATATCGGCAT
AGTATAATACGACAAGGTGAGGAACTAAACCATGAAGCTGACCAGCGCCGTTCCGGTGCTCACCGCGCGC
GACGTCGCCGGAGCGGTCGAGTTCTGGACCGACCGGCTCGGGTTCTCCCGGGACTTCGTGGAGGACGACT
TCGCCGGTGTGGTCCGGGACGACGTGACCCTGTTCATCAGCGCGGTCCAGGACCAGGTGGTGCCGGACAA
CACCCTGGCCTGGGTGTGGGTGCGCGGCCTGGACGAGCTGTACGCCGAGTGGTCGGAGGTCGTGTCCACG
AACTTCCGGGACGCCTCCGGGCCGGCCATGACCGAGATCGGCGAGCAGCCGTGGGGGCGGGAGTTCGCCC
TGCGCGACCCGGCCGGCAACTGCGTGCACTTCGTGGCCGAGGAGCAGGACTAACCGACGTCGACCCACTC
TAGAGGATCCCCGCTCCGTGTAAATGGAGGCGCTCGTTGATCTGAGCCTTGCCCCCTGACGAACGGCGGT
GGATGGAAGATACTGCTCTCAAGTGCTGAAGCGGTAGCTTAGCTCCCCGTTTCGTGCTGATCAGTCTTTT
TCAACACGTAAAAAGCGGAGGAGTTTTGCAATTTTGTTGGTTGTAACGATCCTCCGTTGCAATTGATGCA
CAATTCGCTCTAATTAATTGTTGAGACACCACCTGCTCTAATTGAGGGGTGGTTTTGTTTTAGGAACTTC
TGGGGCAATAGGGAGTCCAAAAAAGTTTGGGGATAATCGTCAACGGTGCAGTATGACTATGAAAAGACAG
TTGCGGGATCTGAAAGTATGGGTGATGGTGGGTCTGTTGAGTTTAGGTGGAGCCTGGGGTCAAAGGGCGA
TCGCCGCTGAAACCCTCCGACTAAAATTAGGGCCACTTCAACAAACTTTACAATTAGAAGATTTAGAAAC
CTTTGCCGAAACGGGTCAAGTCCCCCGCAACCTCCGACCCTATGGGGTATTTTTGGATGGTAATTTGCAG
AAATTTCTCCAACGACGCTTGCAGATCGAGCCAGAGATGGCGGATCAGTTTTTTGATCAGTTGTGGCGAT
CGCCTACGGGAAAACAGATTTTGGCGCAAATTCAAACGGCCCTACCGGGAACTTCTATTCAGGATCTCCA
GGCGAGATACGCCTATTTTTATAGGTTAATGTCATGATAATAATGGTTTCTTAGACGTCAGGTGGCACTT
TTCGGGGAAATGTGCGCGGAACCCCTATTTGTTTATTTTTCTAAATACATTCAAATATGTATCCGCTCAT
GAGACAATAACCCTGATAAATGCTTCAATAATATTGAAAAAGGAAGAGTATGAGTATTCAACATTTCCGT
GTCGCCCTTATTCCCTTTTTTGCGGCATTTTGCCTTCCTGTTTTTGCTCACCCAGAAACGCTGGTGAAAG
TAAAAGATGCTGAAGATCAGTTGGGTGCACGAGTGGGTTACATCGAACTGGATCTCAACAGCGGTAAGAT
CCTTGAGAGTTTTCGCCCCGAAGAACGTTTTCCAATGATGAGCACTTTTAAAGTTCTGCTATGTGGCGCG
GTATTATCCCGTATTGACGCCGGGCAAGAGCAACTCGGTCGCCGCATACACTATTCTCAGAATGACTTGG
TTGAGTACTCACCAGTCACAGAAAAGCATCTTACGGATGGCATGACAGTAAGAGAATTATGCAGTGCTGC
CATAACCATGAGTGATAACACTGCGGCCAACTTACTTCTGACAACGATCGGAGGACCGAAGGAGCTAACC
GCTTTTTTGCACAACATGGGGGATCATGTAACTCGCCTTGATCGTTGGGAACCGGAGCTGAATGAAGCCA
TACCAAACGACGAGCGTGACACCACGATGCCTGTAGCAATGGCAACAACGTTGCGCAAACTATTAACTGG
CGAACTACTTACTCTAGCTTCCCGGCAACAATTAATAGACTGGATGGAGGCGGATAAAGTTGCAGGACCA
